>Addgene plasmid #195943 | L1P97 | addgene full sequence | sequence record 386340 | Addgene NGS Result
ACCACAGAATCAGGGGATAACGCAGGAAAGAACATGAAGGCCTTGACAGGATATATTGGCGGGTAAACTA
AGTCGCTGTATGTGTTTGTTTGAGATCTCATGTGAGCAAAAGGCCAGCAAAAGGCCAGGAACCGTAAAAA
GGCCGCGTTGCTGGCGTTTTTCCATAGGCTCCGCCCCCCTGACGAGCATCACAAAAATCGACGCTCAAGT
CAGAGGTGGCGAAACCCGACAGGACTATAAAGATACCAGGCGTTTCCCCCTGGAAGCTCCCTCGTGCGCT
CTCCTGTTCCGACCCTGCCGCTTACCGGATACCTGTCCGCCTTTCTCCCTTCGGGAAGCGTGGCGCTTTC
TCATAGCTCACGCTGTAGGTATCTCAGTTCGGTGTAGGTCGTTCGCTCCAAGCTGGGCNGTGTGCACGAA
CCCCCCGTTCAGCCCGACCGCTGCGCCTTATCCGGTAACTATCGTCTTGAGTCCAACCCGGTAAGACACG
ACTTATCGCCACTGGCAGCAGCCACTGGTAACAGGATTAGCAGAGCGAGGTATGTAGGCGGTGCTACAGA
GTTCTTGAAGTGGTGGCCTAACTACGGCTACACTAGAAGAACAGTATTTGGTATCTGCGCTCTGCTGAAG
CCAGTTACCTTCGGAAGAAGAGTTGGTAGCTCTTGATCCGGCAAACAAACCACCGCTGGTAGCGGTGGTT
TTTTTGTTTGCAAGCAGCAGATTACGCGCAGAAAAAAAGGATCTCAAGAAGATCCTTTGATCTTTTCTAC
GGGGTCTGACGCTCAGTGGAACGAAAACTCACGTTAAGGGATTTTGGTCATGAGATTATCAAAAAGGATC
TTCACCTAGATCCTTTTAAATTAAAAATGAAGTTTTAAATCAATCTAAAGTACTGAGAGATCCCCTCATA
ATTTCCCCAAAGCGTAACCATGTGTGAATAAATTTTGAGCTAGTAGGGTTGCAGCCACGAGTAAGTCTTC
CCTTGTTATTGTGTAGCCAGAATGCCGCAAAACTTCCATGCCTAAGCGAACTGTTGAGAGTACGTTTCGA
TTTCTGACTGTGTTAGCCTGGAAGTGCTTGTCCCAACCTTGTTTCTGAGCATGAACGCCCGCAAGCCAAC
ATGTTAGTTGAAGCATCAGGGCGATTAGCAGCATGATATCAAAACGCTCTGAGCTGCTCGTTCGGCTATG
GCGTAGGCCTAGTCCGTAGGCAGGACTTTTCAAGTCTCGGAAGGTTTCTTCAATCTGCATTCGCTTCGAA
TAGATATTAACAAGTTGTTTGGGTGTTCGAATTTCAACAGGTAAGTTAGTTGCTAGAACCCATGGCTCCT
TTGCCGACGCTGAGTAGATTTTAGGTGACGGGTGGTGACAATGAGTCCGTGTCGAGCGCTGATTTTTTCG
GCCTTTAGAGCGAGATTTATACAATAGAATTTGGCATGAGATTGGATTGCTTTTAGTCAGCCTCTTATAG
CCTAAAGTCTTTGAGTGACTAGATGACATATCATGTAAGTTGCTGATAGGTTTCCAGTTTTCCGCTCCTA
GGTCTGCATATTGTACTTTTCCTCTTACTCGACTTAACCAGTACCAACCCAGCTTCTCAACGGATTTATA
CCATGGCACTTTAAAGCCAGCATCACTGACAATGAGCGGTGTGGTGTTACTCGGTAGAATGCTCGCAAGG
TCGGCTAGAAATTGGTCATGAGCTTTCTTTGAACATTGCTCTGAAAGCGGGAACGCTTTCTCATAAAGAG
TAACAGAACGACCGTGTAGTGCGACTGAAGCTCGCAATACCATAAGTCGTTTTTGCTCACGAATATCAGA
CCAGTCAACAAGTACAATGGGCATCGTATTGCCCGAACAGATAAAGCTAGCATGCCAACGGTATACAGCG
AGTCGCTCTTTGTGGAGGTGACGATTACCTAACAATCGGTCGATTCGTTTGATGTTATGTTTTGTTCTCG
CTTTGGTTGGCAGGTTACGGCCAAGTTCGGTAAGAGTGAGAGTTTTACAGTCAAGTAATGCGTGGCAAGC
CAACGTTAAGCTGTTGAGTCGTTTTAAGTGTAATTCGGGGCAGAATTGGTAAAGAGAGTCGTGTAAAATA
TCGAGTTCGCACATCTTGTTGTCTGATTATTGATTTTTCGCGAAACCATTTGATCATATGACAAGATGTG
TATCCACCTTAACTTAATGATTTTTACCAAAATCATTAGGGGATTCATCAGTCTAAAGTATATATGTGTA
ACATTGGTCTAGTGATTAGAAAAACTCATCGAGCATCAAATGAAACTGCAATTTATTCATATCAGGATTA
TCAATACCATATTTTTGAAAAAGCCGTTTCTGTAATGAAGGAGAAAACTCACCGAGGCAGTTCCATAGGA
TGGCAAGATCCTGGTATCGGTCTGCGATTCCGACTCGTCCAACATCAATACAACCTATTAATTTCCCCTC
GTCAAAAATAAGGTTATCAAGTGAGAAATCACCATGAGTGACGACTGAATCCGGTGAGAATGGCAAAAGT
TTATGCATTTCTTTCCAGACTTGTTCAACAGGCCAGCCATTACGCTCGTCATCAAAATCACTCGCATCAA
CCAAACCGTTATTCATTCGTGATTGCGCCTGAGCGAGACGAAATACGCGATCGCTGTTAAAAGGACAATT
ACAAACAGGAATCGAATGCAACCGGCGCAGGAACACTGCCAGCGCATCAACAATATTTTCACCTGAATCA
GGATATTCTTCTAATACCTGGAATGCTGTTTTCCCTGGGATCGCAGTGGTGAGTAACCATGCATCATCAG
GAGTACGGATAAAATGCTTGATGGTCGGAAGAGGCATAAATTCCGTCAGCCAGTTTAGTCTGACCATCTC
ATCTGTAACATCATTGGCAACGCTACCTTTGCCATGTTTCAGAAACAACTCTGGCGCATCGGGCTTCCCA
TACAATCGGTAGATTGTCGCACCTGATTGCCCGACATTATCGCGAGCCCATTTATACCCATATAAATCAG
CATCCATGTTGGAATTTAATCGCGGCCTTGAGCAAGACGTTTCCCGTTGAATATGGCTCATAACACCCCT
TGTATTACTGTTTATGTAAGCAGACAGTTTTATTGTTCATGATGATATATTTTTATCTTGTGCAATGTAA
CATCAGAGATTTTGAGACACAACGTGGCTTTGTTGAATAAATCGAACTTTTGCTGAGTTGAAGGATCAGA
TCACGCATCTTCCCGACAACGCAGACCGTTCCGTGGCAAAGCAAAAGTTCAAAATCACCAACTGGTCCAC
CTACAACAAAGCTCTCATCAACCGTGGCTCCCTCACTTTCTGGCTGGATGATGGGGCGATTCAGGCGATC
CCCATCCAACAGCCCGCCGTCGAGCGGGCTTTTTTATCCCCGGAAGCCTGTGGATAGAGGGTAGTTATCC
ACGTGAAACCGCTAATGCCCCGCAAAGCCTTGATTCACGGGGCTTTCCGGCCCGCTCCAAAAACTATCCA
CGTGAAATCGCTAATCAGGGTACGTGAAATCGCTAATCGGAGTACGTGAAATCGCTAATAAGGTCACGTG
AAATCGCTAATCAAAAAGGCACGTGAGAACGCTAATAGCCCTTTCAGATCAACAGCTTGCAAACACCCCT
CGCTCCGGCAAGTAGTTACAGCAAGTAGTATGTTCAATTAGCTTTTCAATTATGAATATATATATCAATT
ATTGGTCGCCCTTGGCTTGTGGACAATGCGCTACGCGCACCGGCTCCGCCCGTGGACAACCGCAAGCGGT
TGCCCACCGTCGAGCGCCTTTGCCCACAACCCGGCGGCCGGCCGCAACAGATCGTTTTATAAATTTTTTT
TTTTGAAAAAGAAAAAGCCCGAAAGGCGGCAACCTCTCGGGCTTCTGGATTTCCGATCCCCGGAATTAGA
TCTTGGCAGGATATATTGTGGTGTAACGTTATCGATCTGGATTTTAGTACTGGATTTTGGTTTTAGGAAT
TAGAAATTTTATTGATAGAAGTATTTTACAAATACAAATACATACTAAGGGTTTCTTATATGCTCAACAC
ATGAGCGAAACCCTATAAGAACCCTAATTTCCCTTATCGGGAAACTACTCACACATTATTTATGGAGAAA
ATAGAGAGAGATAGATTTGTAGAGAGAGACTGGTGATTTCAGCGTACCGAATTAATTCCTGAATCACTGC
GACCGGCCCTCCCGCGACCCAGCCGAGCGAGCTTAGCGAACTGTGGACGAGAACTGTGCCACCAAGCGTA
AGGCCGTTCTCTCGCATTTGCCTTGCTAGGCTCGCGCGAGTTGCTGGCTGAGGCGTTCTCGAAATCAGCT
CTTGTTCGGTCGGCATCTACTCTATTCCTTTGCCCTCGGACGAGTGCTGGGGCGTCGGTTTCCACTATCG
GCGAGTACTTCTACACAGCCATCGGTCCAGACGGCCGCGCTTCTGCGGGCGATTTGTGTACGCCCGACAG
TCCCGGCTCCGGATCGGACGATTGCGTCGCATCGACCCTGCGCCCAAGCTGCATCATCGAAATTGCCGTC
AACCAAGCTCTGATAGAGTTGGTCAAGACCAATGCGGAGCATATACGCCCGGAGCCTTGGCGATCCTGCA
AGCTCCGGATGCCTCCGCTCGAAGTAGCGCGTCTGCTGCTCCATACAAGCCAACCACGGCCTCCAGAAGA
AGATGTTGGCGACCTCGTATTGGGAATCCCCGAACATCGCCTCGCTCCAGTCAATGACCGCTGTTATGCG
GCCATTGTCCGTCAGGACATTGTTGGAGCCGAAATCCGCGTGCACGAGGTGCCGGACTTCGGGGCAGTCC
TCGGCCCAAAGCATCAGCTCATCGAGAGCCTGCGCGACGGACGCACTGACGGTGTCGTCCATCACAGTTT
GCCAGTGATACACATGGGGATCAGCAATCGCGCATATGAAATCACGCCATGTAGTGTATTGACCGATTCC
TTGCGGTCCGAATGGGCCGAACCCGCTCGTCTGGCTAAGATCGGCCGCAGCGATAGCATCCATAGCCTCC
GCGACCGGCTGAAGAACAGCGGGCAGTTCGGTTTCAGGCAGGTCTTGCAACGTGACACCCTGTGCACGGC
GGGAGATGCAATAGGTCAGGCTCTCGCTGAACTCCCCAATGTCAAGCACTTCCGGAATCGGGAGCGCGGC
CGATGCAAAGTGCCGATAAACATAACGATCTTTGTAGAAACCATCGGCGCAGCTATTTACCCGCAGGACA
TATCCACGCCCTCCTACATCGAAGCTGAAAGCACGAGATTCTTCGCCCTCCGAGAGCTGCATCAGGTCGG
AGACGCTGTCGAACTTTTCGATCAGAAACTTCTCGACAGACGTCGCGGTGAGTTCAGGCTTTTTCATAGG
GGGGATCAGCTTGGGCTGTCCTCTCCAAATGAAATGAACTTCCTTATATAGAGGAAGGGTCTTGCGAAGG
ATAGTGGGATTGTGCGTCATCCCTTACGTCAGTGGAGATGTCACATCAATCCACTTGCTTTGAAGACGTG
GTTGGAACGTCTTCTTTTTCCACGATGCTCCTCGTGGGTGGGGGTCCATCTTTGGGACCACTGTCGGCAG
AGGCATCTTGAATGATAGCCTTTCCTTTATCGCAATGATGGCATTTGTAGGAGCCACCTTCCTTTTCTAC
TGTCCTTTCGATGAAGTGACAGATAGCTGGGCAATGGAATCCGAGGAGGTTTCCCGAAATTACCCTTTGT
TGAAAAGTCTCAATAGCCCTTTGGTCTTCTGAGACTGTATCTTTGACATTTTTGGAGTAGGGGTACGATA
ACATTAACGCTTACAATTTCCATTCGCCATTCAGGCTGCGCAACTGTTGGGAAGGGCGATCGGTGCGGGC
CTCTTCGCTATTACGCCAGCTGGCGAAAGGGGGATGTGCTGCAAGGCGATTAAGTTGGGTAACGCCAGGG
TTTTCCCAGTCACGACGTTGTAAAACGACGGCCAGTGAATTGTAATACGACTCACTATAGGGCTTGGAGC
ATGAATAATCTTTGCGTACACCTAAATTTTATAGTGAAAAATACATAATTTTAAAACTTTACTTTTGTAG
AGATGCCTAAAAAAAAATGGTTTACCACATGGACATTGTTATTTGTTCAGATCTCCAACGTATAGCAATA
TTTGTGATTTATAGATATGTAATTTGGTGTTCAAAGAATGTGTAGAACAATTATTCTTATGGGTATGCCA
AGAAAAGTTATATAACTTTATTCTATACTGCTTTCACGTTAAATAATGTAACATTATTAATGTTGTCCTT
TTACTTTTCCTTGAATTGATTTGGGAAGAAGACTATTGGCTTCCTTATCACATCAAAAAGTCTATGAGTA
AGTGAAACATTGGCTGGCTTTTGCTTCATTCCTTTGTCTCTGTCTTCATGTGAACAAGTTTGCAGAAATT
TGTGGTTTCTTTTTTTACTTTCTTTTGTCTAATACACACACTCTCACCACTATTATAAAGAAAATCCATA
GATCCCGGTCGTGCGTACTGCCACTTTGCTTTCCACCCGACAATGATTTGGGAGATGTTTTGTTTTGTGT
CATACATCTACCAAAAAAGTCTTAATCATTGTTCATCAAAAGAGCGCCCAAGGGCTCTTTCGTCTTCTTA
CCACACGCACACTAGTTCGAGAGGGTTTTTAAGGAGCTCTTAAGCCTTTCTTGATGACTCATACCACGAA
CAAGAACCAATCTTGTCACCCATATAATCTCCGTATTCAGAGAATTGAAGAGTTCTTGATCACTACTGTT
GTATCAAAAAGGAACTCTAAGAACTAAGATTGAAAATGGACACGTATGCCGGCGCTTATGATAGACAATC
AAGAGAAAGAGAGAACTCTTCTGCCGCCTCTCCAGCTACACAGAGATCTGCCAACGAGGATAAAGCTGCT
GATTTACAAAGAGAGGTAGAGAGAGATGGGGGTAGGTTTAGATTTGTGGGTCATTTCTCTGAGGCTCCTG
GTACATCAGCCTTTGGTACTGCTGAACGGCCTGAATTTGAAAGAATATTAAATGAGTGTCGGGCCGGTCG
ACTAAATATGATAATAGTTTATGATGTATCTAGGTTCAGTAGACTCAAAGTTATGGATGCAATTCCGATC
GTGAGCGAGCTACTTGCACTCGGTGTTACTATCGTAAGTACACAAGAAGGTGTATTCAGGCAGGGTAATG
TGATGGACCTTATACACCTTATTATGCGACTCGACGCTAGCCATAAAGAGTCATCACTGAAGAGTGCTAA
AATCTTGGACACCAAGAACCTGCAAAGGGAGCTTGGAGGCTATGTAGGAGGAAAAGCTCCGTATGGTTTC
GAACTCGTGAGTGAGACAAAAGAGATTACCAGAAATGGTAGGATGGTGAACGTGGTTATTAATAAGCTAG
CTCATAGCACAACCCCTCTCACAGGGCCTTTTGAGTTCGAACCTGACGTTATTAGATGGTGGTGGAGAGA
GATCAAAACTCACAAACATCTTCCATTTAAGCCAGGTAGCCAGGCTGCTATCCACCCTGGATCTATCACT
GGGCTTTGTAAAAGGATGGATGCTGACGCAGTGCCAACTCGAGGGGAAACAATCGGTAAGAAGACTGCAT
CTTCCGCTTGGGATCCCGCTACAGTTATGAGAATCCTTCGGGATCCGCGTATTGCTGGATTCGCCGCAGA
AGTCATTTATAAGAAAAAACCTGATGGTACTCCTACTACAAAAATCGAAGGTTATAGGATCCAAAGGGAT
CCTATTACTTTGCGTCCAGTTGAATTAGACTGTGGACCGATCATCGAACCTGCCGAGTGGTACGAGTTGC
AGGCCTGGCTTGATGGTAGAGGGCGTGGAAAGGGTTTATCTCGGGGACAGGCAATTTTGTCAGCAATGGA
TAAGCTTTATTGTGAGTGTGGGGCTGTTATGACATCAAAACGTGGAGAAGAGTCAATCAAGGATTCTTAC
AGGTGCAGACGTCGTAAAGTGGTGGACCCTTCTGCTCCAGGACAGCATGAGGGTACATGCAACGTTTCTA
TGGCTGCTCTTGATAAATTTGTGGCCGAACGTATTTTCAACAAGATTAGACACGCTGAAGGGGATGAGGA
AACTTTAGCTCTTCTTTGGGAGGCTGCCCGGCGTTTTGGTAAGCTAACAGAGGCACCAGAAAAAAGTGGC
GAAAGAGCTAATTTGGTAGCCGAAAGAGCAGACGCCTTGAATGCATTGGAAGAACTTTACGAAGATAGGG
CTGCCGGAGCATATGATGGACCAGTTGGTCGGAAGCATTTCAGGAAGCAACAAGCTGCACTAACTTTGAG
ACAGCAAGGCGCAGAGGAGCGACTCGCAGAGCTTGAGGCCGCCGAGGCCCCAAAGCTTCCACTCGATCAA
TGGTTTCCTGAGGATGCCGACGCTGATCCTACAGGTCCAAAGAGCTGGTGGGGAAGAGCTAGCGTAGACG
ATAAGAGAGTGTTTGTGGGTCTATTTGTTGACAAGATTGTAGTTACTAAGTCCACTACGGGTCGAGGACA
GGGCACTCCCATCGAAAAGAGAGCCAGTATTACCTGGGCAAAGCCTCCAACCGATGATGATGAAGACGAT
GCACAAGATGGTACCGAGGATGTGGCAGCATAATAAGCTTAGTACTATACTACAACATTTCCATATTTTT
TTTAGATTGTTAGCTAATTTCCCCTGGAGATAATTGTAAATTGTTTCAATGAGAGGAATATACAATACAT
AGATCGTAATTGATCAATGCGTATTTGCATGTTGGTAAGAGACTCTTATCAAGAATCCCATCTCTTGCTT
GCTTTTTTTTGTTGTCTTCCCTTTGATAGGGTTTGTTTTTCTTGTTTCAGTGACTTTCTATGTTAAAAGA
TAATGTCAGTAAAAGGATTTGGTTTTCTATTATTCTGAATCGATTACGGAAGATTCTTGCTTAATTCCAA
TCTATACAAGTATCGTGAAATAATGACCGTTTATGTGATTAGGAGACGTGTTTCATTAATAAAATATAAG
ATCAATACATTGTTAGTAGTGATAAACTATGTACAAATTGTATTGATTGTAAAAGAAACACAATAGGTTC
CTTTTTTCTACAATATATTGTGACAGACTCTCTGTTTTAACGAATGAATTAAATTTGTCAACGAAAAAAT
TAAAGAATGATGTGATCACTTTGCACCTTGGTTCATCTTCAGAGGCTTCTGCATGTTCCATGCATTGAGG
CTCTCTACGGTCACAGGTTGTGAGCCGTTGTTAAAGACAAACAAATGCGCT
Features (pLannotate 1.2.2; 16 found; start..end, strand, type, name):
     44..68      +  misc_feature   RB T-DNA repeat: right border repeat from nopaline C58 T-DNA
    159..747     -  rep_origin     ori: high-copy-number ColE1/pMB1/pBR322/pUC origin of replication
   2106..2175    +  ncRNA          RNA-OUT: Accession: RF00240 - RNA-OUT
   2256..3071    -  CDS            KanR: aminoglycoside phosphotransferase; aph(3')-Ia; confers resistance to kanamycin in bacteria or G418 (Geneticin®) in eukaryotes
   3256..3357    +  CDS            TRA2_ECOLX (fragment): Protein predicted: Swiss-Prot protein existence level 4. Required for transposition of transposon Tn903. From Escherichia coli.
   3362..3797    +  rep_origin     pSa ori: origin of replication from bacterial plasmid pSa
   3924..3946    +  misc_feature   LB T-DNA repeat: left border repeat from nopaline C58 T-DNA (truncated)
   3954..4130    -  polyA_signal   CaMV poly(A) signal: cauliflower mosaic virus polyadenylation signal
   4180..4344    -  CDS            yokD (fragment): YOKD_BACSU - Experimental evidence at protein level: Swiss-Prot protein existence level 1. May contribute to antibiotic resistance. From Bacillus subtilis (strain 168).
   4365..5387    -  CDS            hph: KHYB_ECOLX - Experimental evidence at protein level: Swiss-Prot protein existence level 1. The aminoglycoside phosphotransferases achieve inactivation of their antibiotic substrates by phosphorylation. Only phosphorylates hygromycin and closely related compounds such as demethyl analogs and destomycin. From Escherichia coli.
   5407..5752    -  promoter       CaMV 35S promoter: strong constitutive promoter from cauliflower mosaic virus
   5409..5455    -  promoter       minimal CaMV 35S promoter: minimal 35S promoter from cauliflower mosaic virus
   5833..5990    -  CDS            lacZα (fragment): LacZα fragment of β-galactosidase; lacZ fragment
   5993..6011    +  promoter       T7 promoter: promoter for bacteriophage T7 RNA polymerase
   6446..6463    -  misc_feature   CEN/ARS (fragment): S. cerevisiae CEN6 centromere fused to an autonomously replicating sequence
   9189..56      -  CDS            CWINV2 (fragment) (across the origin): INV2_ARATH - Also known as BFRUCT2. Experimental evidence at transcript level: Swiss-Prot protein existence level 2. From Arabidopsis thaliana (Mouse-ear cress).
