[The description below was written by a language model from this plasmid's Addgene catalogue record and pLannotate feature annotations shown in this document.]
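Description:
L1P97 is a plant expression binary vector built on the pGII-L1-Rep backbone, a pGreenII-style T-DNA plasmid assembled as a "Level 1" cassette in a modular cloning scheme. In bacteria it is maintained at high copy through a ColE1/pUC-type origin and selected with kanamycin via an aph(3')-Ia gene. It also carries the pSa origin, which in pGreen-type vectors supports replication in Agrobacterium when the replicase is supplied in trans. Nopaline-type right and (truncated) left border repeats delimit the T-DNA that is transferred into plant cells. Next to the left border sits a plant selection cassette in which the CaMV 35S promoter drives the hygromycin phosphotransferase gene (hph), terminated by the CaMV poly(A) signal. The depositor notes that an IS4 transposon has inserted into the backbone and is not of functional concern. The RNA-OUT hit lies in this backbone region, though the record does not tie it to the insertion. It probably accounts for much of the difference between the sequenced length of about 9.3 kb and the sum of the stated backbone and insert sizes.

The payload is a synthetic cassette of roughly 3.3 kb, pGATA23-PhiC31-DST-tUBQ1. The GATA23 promoter, described in the record as a lateral root development promoter, drives the PhiC31 serine integrase, followed by a DST element (commonly an mRNA-destabilising downstream sequence) and the UBQ1 terminator. The automated annotation did not label any of these parts. The region between the lacZα/T7 remnants and the right border is essentially unannotated apart from short, likely spurious fragment hits (CEN/ARS, CWINV2). The construct belongs to an integrase toolbox for recording gene expression during plant development. Promoter-dependent PhiC31 expression would irreversibly recombine a separate target, marking cells in which the promoter has been active.
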