Addgene plasmid #195943: L1P97
Purpose: Level 1 PhiC31 cassette with LR dvp promoter : pGATA23-PhiC31-DST-tUBQ1
Depositing lab: Jennifer Nemhauser. Depositing organization: University of Washington. Publication: An integrase toolbox to record gene-expression during plant development. Guiziou S, Maranas CJ, Chu JC, Nemhauser JL. Nat Commun. 2023 Apr 3;14(1):1844. doi: 10.1038/s41467-023-37607-5. PubMed 37012288.
Backbone
  Vector backbone: pGII-L1-Rep
  Backbone size w/o insert (bp): 4708
  Vector type: Plant Expression
  Selectable markers: Hygromycin
Growth in bacteria
  Bacterial resistance: Kanamycin, 50 μg/mL
  Growth temperature: 37°C
  Growth strain: DH5alpha
  Copy number: High Copy
Gene/Insert
  Gene/Insert name: pGATA23-PhiC31-DST-tUBQ1
  Species: Synthetic
  Insert size (bp): 3272
  Cloning method: Restriction Enzyme; 5′ cloning site Unknown (unknown if destroyed)
Terms and licenses: Academic/Nonprofit Terms; Industry Terms: Not Available to Industry
Depositor comments: IS4 Transposon present in plasmid backbone. This is a known insertion and is not of any functional concern.
How to cite: L1P97 was a gift from Jennifer Nemhauser (Addgene plasmid # 195943 ; http://n2t.net/addgene:195943 ; RRID:Addgene_195943)
